Addgene plasmid #197460: 2BT-His-TEV-cs-LC3b
Purpose: Bacterial Expression of human LC3b
Depositing lab: James Hurley. Depositing organization: University of California, Berkeley. Publication: Three-step docking by WIPI2, ATG16L1, and ATG3 delivers LC3 to the phagophore. Rao S, Skulsuppaisarn M, Strong LM, Ren X, Lazarou M, Hurley JH, Hummer G. Sci Adv. 2024 Feb 9;10(6):eadj8027. doi: 10.1126/sciadv.adj8027. Epub 2024 Feb 7. PubMed 38324698.
Backbone
  Vector backbone: 2BT
  Vector type: Bacterial Expression
Growth in bacteria
  Bacterial resistance: Ampicillin, 100 μg/mL
  Growth temperature: 37°C
  Growth strain: DH5alpha
  Copy number: High Copy
Gene/Insert
  Gene/Insert name: LC3b
  Species: H. sapiens (human)
  Entrez Gene: MAP1LC3B (a.k.a. ATG8F, LC3B, MAP1A/1BLC3, MAP1LC3B-a)
  Tag / fusion protein: His (N terminal on insert)
  Cloning method: Ligation Independent Cloning
Terms and licenses: Academic/Nonprofit Terms; Industry Terms: Not Available to Industry
How to cite: 2BT-His-TEV-cs-LC3b was a gift from James Hurley (Addgene plasmid # 197460 ; http://n2t.net/addgene:197460 ; RRID:Addgene_197460)
