[The description below was written by a language model from this plasmid's Addgene catalogue record and pLannotate feature annotations shown in this document.]
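Description:
2BT-His-TEV-cs-LC3b is a 5,156 bp bacterial expression plasmid built on the 2BT backbone, a pBR322-derived T7 vector designed for ligation-independent cloning. It is propagated in E. coli through a ColE1/pMB1-type origin and selected with ampicillin via a β-lactamase gene under its native bla promoter. The catalogue lists it as high copy, although the annotation also detects the rop gene and the bom mobility region carried over from pBR322, and rop normally moderates copy number. Two fragments of the tetracycline resistance gene and its promoter flank the expression cassette. These are remnants of the pBR322 tet locus interrupted by the cassette, so tetracycline selection should not be expected.

The payload is human LC3B (MAP1LC3B), the Atg8-family protein that becomes conjugated to autophagosomal membranes. Transcription is driven by a T7 promoter, so expression requires a host supplying T7 RNA polymerase. Translation initiates from the efficient phage T7 gene 10 ribosome binding site, and a T7 terminator closes the unit. No lac operator or lacI gene appears in the feature table. The open reading frame begins with a 6xHis tag followed by a TEV protease recognition site (annotated as a partial match) and then the LC3B coding sequence, allowing nickel-affinity purification and subsequent removal of the tag. A short fragment annotated as a T7 gene 10B-derived solubility tag lies downstream of LC3B, just before the terminator. It is most likely residual vector sequence rather than part of the fusion, though the record does not settle this.

The stated purpose is bacterial production of recombinant human LC3B, and the associated work concerns how WIPI2, ATG16L1 and ATG3 deliver LC3 to the phagophore.
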