Features (pLannotate 1.2.2; 16 found; start..end, strand, type, name):
    104..208     +  promoter       AmpR promoter: bla
    209..1069    +  CDS            AmpR: β-lactamase; bla; confers resistance to ampicillin, carbenicillin, and related antibiotics
   1240..1828    +  rep_origin     ori: high-copy-number ColE1/pMB1/pBR322/pUC origin of replication
   2014..2153    -  misc_feature   bom: basis of mobility region from pBR322
   2255..2446    -  CDS            rop: Rop protein, which maintains plasmids at low copy number; rop
   2463..2843    +  CDS            YPB1_ECOLX: Protein predicted: Swiss-Prot protein existence level 4. From Escherichia coli.
   3085..3985    -  CDS            TcR (fragment): tetracycline efflux protein; tet; confers resistance to tetracycline
   4007..4025    +  promoter       T7 promoter: promoter for bacteriophage T7 RNA polymerase
   4114..4136    +  RBS            RBS: efficient ribosome binding site from bacteriophage T7 gene 10 (Olins and Rangwala, 1989)
   4156..4173    +  CDS            6xHis: 6xHis affinity tag
   4174..4190    +  CDS            TEV site (fragment): tobacco etch virus (TEV) protease recognition and cleavage site
   4201..4560    +  CDS            LC3B: human LC3 protein; MAP1LC3B; Atg8 family member found on autophagosomes
   4649..4698    +  CDS            SET1 (fragment): solubility-enhancement tag derived from T7 phage gene 10B
   4706..4753    +  terminator     T7 terminator: transcription terminator for bacteriophage T7 RNA polymerase
   4779..5071    -  CDS            TcR (fragment): tetracycline efflux protein; tet; confers resistance to tetracycline
   5119..5147    -  promoter       tet promoter: E. coli promoter for tetracycline efflux protein gene
>Addgene plasmid #197460 | 2BT-His-TEV-cs-LC3b | addgene full sequence | sequence record 389138 | Addgene NGS Result
TTCTTGAAGACGAAAGGGCCTCGTGATACGCCTATTTTTATAGGTTAATGTCATGATAATAATGGTTTCT
TAGACGTCAGGTGGCACTTTTCGGGGAAATGTGCGCGGAACCCCTATTTGTTTATTTTTCTAAATACATT
CAAATATGTATCCGCTCATGAGACAATAACCCTGATAAATGCTTCAATAACATTGAAAAAGGAAGAGTAT
GAGTATTCAACATTTCCGTGTCGCCCTTATTCCCTTTTTTGCGGCATTTTGCCTTCCTGTTTTTGCTCAC
CCAGAAACGCTGGTGAAAGTAAAAGATGCTGAAGATCAGTTGGGTGCACGAGTGGGTTACATCGAACTGG
ATCTCAACAGCGGTAAGATCCTTGAGAGTTTTCGCCCCGAAGAACGTTTTCCAATGATGAGCACTTTTAA
AGTTCTGCTATGTGGCGCGGTATTATCCCGTGTTGACGCCGGGCAAGAGCAACTCGGTCGCCGCATACAC
TATTCTCAGAATGACTTGGTTGAGTACTCACCAGTCACAGAAAAGCATCTTACGGATGGCATGACAGTAA
GAGAATTATGCAGTGCTGCCATAACCATGAGTGATAACACTGCGGCCAACTTACTTCTGACAACGATCGG
AGGACCGAAGGAGCTAACCGCTTTTTTGCACAACATGGGGGATCATGTAACTCGCCTTGATCGTTGGGAA
CCGGAGCTGAATGAAGCCATACCAAACGACGAGCGTGACACCACGATGCCTGCAGCAATGGCAACAACGT
TGCGCAAACTATTAACTGGCGAACTACTTACTCTAGCTTCCCGGCAACAATTAATAGACTGGATGGAGGC
GGATAAAGTTGCAGGACCACTTCTGCGCTCGGCCCTTCCGGCTGGCTGGTTTATTGCTGATAAATCTGGA
GCCGGTGAGCGTGGGTCTCGCGGTATCATTGCAGCACTGGGGCCAGATGGTAAGCCCTCCCGTATCGTAG
TTATCTACACGACGGGGAGTCAGGCAACTATGGATGAACGAAATAGACAGATCGCTGAGATAGGTGCCTC
ACTGATTAAGCATTGGTAACTGTCAGACCAAGTTTACTCATATATACTTTAGATTGATTTAAAACTTCAT
TTTTAATTTAAAAGGATCTAGGTGAAGATCCTTTTTGATAATCTCATGACCAAAATCCCTTAACGTGAGT
TTTCGTTCCACTGAGCGTCAGACCCCGTAGAAAAGATCAAAGGATCTTCTTGAGATCCTTTTTTTCTGCG
CGTAATCTGCTGCTTGCAAACAAAAAAACCACCGCTACCAGCGGTGGTTTGTTTGCCGGATCAAGAGCTA
CCAACTCTTTTTCCGAAGGTAACTGGCTTCAGCAGAGCGCAGATACCAAATACTGTCCTTCTAGTGTAGC
CGTAGTTAGGCCACCACTTCAAGAACTCTGTAGCACCGCCTACATACCTCGCTCTGCTAATCCTGTTACC
AGTGGCTGCTGCCAGTGGCGATAAGTCGTGTCTTACCGGGTTGGACTCAAGACGATAGTTACCGGATAAG
GCGCAGCGGTCGGGCTGAACGGGGGGTTCGTGCACACAGCCCAGCTTGGAGCGAACGACCTACACCGAAC
TGAGATACCTACAGCGTGAGCTATGAGAAAGCGCCACGCTTCCCGAAGGGAGAAAGGCGGACAGGTATCC
GGTAAGCGGCAGGGTCGGAACAGGAGAGCGCACGAGGGAGCTTCCAGGGGGAAACGCCTGGTATCTTTAT
AGTCCTGTCGGGTTTCGCCACCTCTGACTTGAGCGTCGATTTTTGTGATGCTCGTCAGGGGGGCGGAGCC
TATGGAAAAACGCCAGCAACGCGGCCTTTTTACGGTTCCTGGCCTTTTGCTGGCCTTTTGCTCACATGTT
CTTTCCTGCGTTATCCCCTGATTCTGTGGATAACCGTATTACCGCCTTTGAGTGAGCTGATACCGCTCGC
CGCAGCCGAACGACCGAGCGCAGCGAGTCAGTGAGCGAGGAAGCGGAAGAGCGCCTGATGCGGTATTTTC
TCCTTACGCATCTGTGCGGTATTTCACACCGCAATGGTGCACTCTCAGTACAATCTGCTCTGATGCCGCA
TAGTTAAGCCAGTATACACTCCGCTATCGCTACGTGACTGGGTCATGGCTGCGCCCCGACACCCGCCAAC
ACCCGCTGACGCGCCCTGACGGGCTTGTCTGCTCCCGGCATCCGCTTACAGACAAGCTGTGACCGTCTCC
GGGAGCTGCATGTGTCAGAGGTTTTCACCGTCATCACCGAAACGCGCGAGGCAGCTGCGGTAAAGCTCAT
CAGCGTGGTCGTGAAGCGATTCACAGATGTCTGCCTGTTCATCCGCGTCCAGCTCGTTGAGTTTCTCCAG
AAGCGTTAATGTCTGGCTTCTGATAAAGCGGGCCATGTTAAGGGCGGTTTTTTCCTGTTTGGTCACTGAT
GCCTCCGTGTAAGGGGGATTTCTGTTCATGGGGGTAATGATACCGATGAAACGAGAGAGGATGCTCACGA
TACGGGTTACTGATGATGAACATGCCCGGTTACTGGAACGTTGTGAGGGTAAACAACTGGCGGTATGGAT
GCGGCGGGACCAGAGAAAAATCACTCAGGGTCAATGCCAGCGCTTCGTTAATACAGATGTAGGTGTTCCA
CAGGGTAGCCAGCAGCATCCTGCGATGCAGATCCGGAACATAATGGTGCAGGGCGCTGACTTCCGCGTTT
CCAGACTTTACGAAACACGGAAACCGAAGACCATTCATGTTGTTGCTCAGGTCGCAGACGTTTTGCAGCA
GCAGTCGCTTCACGTTCGCTCGCGTATCGGTGATTCATTCTGCTAACCAGTAAGGCAACCCCGCCAGCCT
AGCCGGGTCCTCAACGACAGGAGCACGATCATGCGCACCCGTGGCCAGGACCCAACGCTGCCCGAGATGC
GCCGCGTGCGGCTGCTGGAGATGGCGGACGCGATGGATATGTTCTGCCAAGGGTTGGTTTGCGCATTCAC
AGTTCTCCGCAAGAATTGATTGGCTCCAATTCTTGGAGTGGTGAATCCGTTAGCGAGGTGCCGCCGGCTT
CCATTCAGGTCGAGGTGGCCCGGCTCCATGCACCGCGACGCAACGCGGGGAGGCAGACAAGGTATAGGGC
GGCGCCTACAATCCATGCCAACCCGTTCCATGTGCTCGCCGAGGCGGCATAAATCGCCGTGACGATCAGC
GGTCCAATGATCGAAGTTAGGCTGGTAAGAGCCGCGAGCGATCCTTGAAGCTGTCCCTGATGGTCGTCAT
CTACCTGCCTGGACAGCATGGCCTGCAACGCGGGCATCCCGATGCCGCCGGAAGCGAGAAGAATCATAAT
GGGGAAGGCCATCCAGCCTCGCGTCGCGAACGCCAGCAAGACGTAGCCCAGCGCGTCGGCCGCCATGCCG
GCGATAATGGCCTGCTTCTCGCCGAAACGTTTGGTGGCGGGACCAGTGACGAAGGCTTGAGCGAGGGCGT
GCAAGATTCCGAATACCGCAAGCGACAGGCCGATCATCGTCGCGCTCCAGCGAAAGCGGTCCTCGCCGAA
AATGACCCAGAGCGCTGCCGGCACCTGTCCTACGAGTTGCATGATAAAGAAGACAGTCATAAGTGCGGCG
ACGATAGTCATGCCCCGCGCCCACCGGAAGGAGCTGACTGGGTTGAAGGCTCTCAAGGGCATCGGTCGAC
GCTCTCCCTTATGCGACTCCTGCATTAGGAAGCAGCCCAGTAGTAGGTTGAGGCCGTTGAGCACCGCCGC
CGCAAGGAATGGTGCATGCAAGGAGATGGCGCCCAACAGTCCCCCGGCCACGGGGCCTGCCACCATACCC
ACGCCGAAACAAGCGCTCATGAGCCCGAAGTGGCGAGCCCGATCTTCCCCATCGGTGATGTCGGCGATAT
AGGCGCCAGCAACCGCACCTGTGGCGCCGGTGATGCCGGCCACGATGCGTCCGGCGTAGAGGATCGAGAT
CTCGATCCCGCGAAATTAATACGACTCACTATAGGGAGACCACAACGGTTTCCCTCTAGTGCCGGCTCCG
GAGAGCTCTTTAATTAAGCGGCCGCCCTGCAGGACTCGAGTTCTAGAAATAATTTTGTTTAACTTTAAGA
AGGAGATATACATATGAAATCTTCTCACCATCACCATCACCATGAAAACCTGTACTTCCAATCCAATGCA
ATGCCGTCGGAGAAGACCTTCAAGCAGCGCCGCACCTTCGAACAAAGAGTAGAAGATGTCCGACTTATTC
GAGAGCAGCATCCAACCAAAATCCCGGTGATAATAGAACGATACAAGGGTGAGAAGCAGCTTCCTGTTCT
GGATAAAACAAAGTTCCTTGTACCTGACCATGTCAACATGAGTGAGCTCATCAAGATAATTAGAAGGCGC
TTACAGCTCAATGCTAATCAGGCCTTCTTCCTGTTGGTGAACGGACACAGCATGGTCAGCGTCTCCACAC
CAATCTCAGAGGTGTATGAGAGTGAGAAAGATGAAGATGGATTCCTGTACATGGTCTATGCCTCCCAGGA
GACGTTCGGGTGATAATAACATTGGAAGTGGATAACGGATCCGCGATCGCGGCGCGCCACCTGGTGGCCG
GCCGGTACCACGCGTGCGCGCTGATCCGGCTGCTAACAAAGCCCGAAAGGAAGCTGAGTTGGCTGCTGCC
ACCGCTGAGCAATAACTAGCATAACCCCTTGGGGCCTCTAAACGGGTCTTGAGGGGTTTTTTGCTGAAAG
GAGGAACTATATCCGGATATCCACAGGACGGGTGTGGTCGCCATGATCGCGTAGTCGATAGTGGCTCCAA
GTAGCGAAGCGAGCAGGACTGGGCGGCGGCCAAAGCGGTCGGACAGTGCTCCGAGAACGGGTGCGCATAG
AAATTGCATCAACGCATATAGCGCTAGCAGCACGCCATAGTGACTGGCGATGCTGTCGGAATGGACGATA
TCCCGCAAGAGGCCCGGCAGTACCGGCATAACCAAGCCTATGCCTACAGCATCCAGGGTGACGGTGCCGA
GGATGACGATGAGCGCATTGTTAGATTTCATACACGGTGCCTGACTGCGTTAGCAATTTAACTGTGATAA
ACTACCGCATTAAAGCTTATCGATGATAAGCTGTCAAACATGAGAA
